>Addgene plasmid #71039 | pFOSGE_CUS1D02 | depositor partial sequence | sequence record 126981 | insert
ATGACCACGTTGCGACCCTTCACCTGCGACGACCTCTTTAAGTTCAACAATGTAAACTTTGACCCACTTA
CGGAGACCTACGGGCTGTCCTTCTACACCCAGTACCTGGCCAAGTGGCCGGAGTACTTTCAGCTTGCGGA
GTCGCCCAGCGGACAAATAATGGGCTACATCATGGGCAAGGTGGAGGGACACCTGGACAACTGGCACGGA
CACGTGACTGCGCTGACCGTCTCGCCCGACTACCGGCGCCTTGGTCTGGCTGCGCTGCTCATGAGTTTCC
TGGAGGACATTTCGGAGAAAAAGCGAGCATACTTTGTGGATCTTTTTGTGAGGAAGAGCAACCAGGTGGC
AATAAACATGTACACGAACCTTGGCTACATCATATACCGCACCATACTTGAGTACTACTCCGGCGACCAG
GACGAGGATGCGTACGACATGAGAAAGGCCTTATCCAGGGACGTCAACAAAAAGTCGGTCATACCGTACA
CGCAGCCTGTACGACTGGAACATATAGATATGAAT
