>Addgene plasmid #71039 | pFOSGE_CUS1D02 | addgene partial sequence | sequence record 132947 | M13-F20 5'-TGTAAAACGACGGCCAGT-3'
ATTTTATTTTGACTGATAGTGACCTGTTCGTTGCAACAAATTGATGAGCAATGCTTTTTTATAATGCCAA
CTTTGTACAAAAAAGCAGGCTTCATGACCACGTTGCGACCCTTCACCTGCGACGACCTCTTTAAGTTCAA
CAATGTAAACTTTGACCCACTTACGGAGACCTACGGGCTGTCCTTCTACACCCAGTACCTGGCCAAGTGG
CCGGAGTACTTTCAGCTTGCGGAGTCGCCCAGCGGACAAATAATGGGCTACATCATGGGCAAGGTGGAGG
GACACCTGGACAACTGGCACGGACACGTGACTGCGCTGACCGTCTCGCCCGACTACCGGCGCCTTGGTCT
GGCTGCGCTGCTCATGAGTTTCCTGGAGGACATTTCGGAGAAAAAGCGAGCATACTTTGTGGATCTTTTT
GTGAGGAAGAGCAACCAGGTGGCAATAAACATGTACACGAACCTTGGCTACATCATATACCGCACCATAC
TTGAGTACTACTCCGGCGACCAGGACGAGGATGCGTACGACATGAGAAAGGCCTTATCCAGGGACGTCAA
CAAAAAGTCGGTCATACCGTACACGCAGCCTGTACGACTGGAACATATAGATATGAATGACCCAGCTTTC
TTGTACAAAGTTGGCATTATAAGAAAGCATTGCTTATCAATTTGTTGCAACGAACAGGTCACTATCAGTC
AAAATAAAATCATTATTTGCCATCCAGCTGATATCCCCTATAGTGAGTCGTATTACATGGTCATAGCTGT
TTCCTGGCAGCTCTGGCCCGTGTCTCAAAATCTCTGATGTTACATTGCACAAGATAA
