>Addgene plasmid #71039 | pFOSGE_CUS1D02 | addgene partial sequence | sequence record 132948 | M13-Rev 5'-CAGGAAACAGCTATGACC-3'
ATAATGATTTTATTTTGACTGATAGTGACCTGTTCGTTGCAACAAATTGATAAGCAATGCTTTCTTATAA
TGCCAACTTTGTACAAGAAAGCTGGGTCATTCATATCTATATGTTCCAGTCGTACAGGCTGCGTGTACGG
TATGACCGACTTTTTGTTGACGTCCCTGGATAAGGCCTTTCTCATGTCGTACGCATCCTCGTCCTGGTCG
CCGGAGTAGTACTCAAGTATGGTGCGGTATATGATGTAGCCAAGGTTCGTGTACATGTTTATTGCCACCT
GGTTGCTCTTCCTCACAAAAAGATCCACAAAGTATGCTCGCTTTTTCTCCGAAATGTCCTCCAGGAAACT
CATGAGCAGCGCAGCCAGACCAAGGCGCCGGTAGTCGGGCGAGACGGTCAGCGCAGTCACGTGTCCGTGC
CAGTTGTCCAGGTGTCCCTCCACCTTGCCCATGATGTAGCCCATTATTTGTCCGCTGGGCGACTCCGCAA
GCTGAAAGTACTCCGGCCACTTGGCCAGGTACTGGGTGTAGAAGGACAGCCCGTAGGTCTCCGTAAGTGG
GTCAAAGTTTACATTGTTGAACTTAAAGAGGTCGTCGCAGGTGAAGGGTCGCAACGTGGTCATGAAGCCT
GCTTTTTTGTACAAAGTTGGCATTATAAAA
