[The description below was written by a language model from this plasmid's Addgene catalogue record.]
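Description:
pFOSGE_CUS1D02 is a Gateway entry clone built on the commercial pDONR221 donor backbone and carrying the Drosophila melanogaster gene CG14222 as a 525 bp insert. It is a bacterial cloning vector rather than an expression plasmid: it is propagated in standard E. coli cloning strains at high copy number under kanamycin selection. The insert was introduced by Gateway recombination. In this system, a BP reaction between an attB-flanked fragment and the donor vector typically replaces the donor's counter-selectable cassette and leaves the insert flanked by attL sites. The record provides no feature table, so the exact site arrangement, the origin of replication and the presence or absence of a stop codon in the insert are not stated. The recorded sequencing primers are the standard M13 forward and reverse sites, which flank the recombination cassette in this backbone.

As an entry clone, the plasmid has no stated promoter, tag or reporter driving CG14222. Its role is to serve as a sequence-verifiable source from which the insert can be moved by LR recombination into destination vectors that supply the promoter, fusion partners and host-specific elements needed for a given experiment. The associated publication concerns the context-dependent regulatory functions of transcriptional regulators, and the plate-style name suggests the clone belongs to a larger collection of fly open reading frames. That points to use in generating expression or fusion constructs for functional assays of candidate regulators, although the record itself lists the purpose only as a Gateway entry clone and does not specify the downstream destination vectors.
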