Addgene plasmid #71039: pFOSGE_CUS1D02
Purpose: Gateway entry clone
Depositing lab: Alexander Stark. Depositing organization: Research Institute of Molecular Pathology (IMP). Publication: Transcriptional regulators form diverse groups with context-dependent regulatory functions. Stampfel G, Kazmar T, Frank O, Wienerroither S, Reiter F, Stark A. Nature. 2015 Nov 9. doi: 10.1038/nature15545. PubMed 26550828.
Backbone
  Vector backbone: pDONR221
  Backbone manufacturer: Invitrogen
  Backbone size w/o insert (bp): 4762
  Vector type: Gateway entry vector
Growth in bacteria
  Bacterial resistance: Kanamycin, 50 μg/mL
  Growth temperature: 37°C
  Growth strain: DH5alpha
  Copy number: High Copy
Gene/Insert
  Gene/Insert name: CG14222 (alt names: FBgn0031043; CG14222, FBtr0074763)
  Species: D. melanogaster (fly)
  Insert size (bp): 525
  Cloning method: Gateway Cloning
  Sequencing primers: 5′ M13-F20; 3′ M13R
Terms and licenses: Academic/Nonprofit Terms; Industry Terms: Not Available to Industry
How to cite: pFOSGE_CUS1D02 was a gift from Alexander Stark (Addgene plasmid # 71039 ; http://n2t.net/addgene:71039 ; RRID:Addgene_71039)
